>Addgene plasmid #78699 | BC-A1-011 | addgene full sequence | sequence record 171057 | Addgene NGS Result
ATGCGTAAAGGAGAAGAACTTTTCACTGGAGTTGTCCCAATTCTTGTTGAATTAGATGGTGATGTTAATG
GGCACAAATTTTCTGTCAGTGGAGAGGGTGAAGGTGATGCAACATACGGAAAACTTACCCTTAAATTTAT
TTGCACTACTGGAAAACTACCTGTTCCATGGCCAACACTTGTCACTACTTTCGGTTATGGTGTTCAATGC
TTTGCGAGATACCCAGATCACATGAAACAGCATGACTTTTTCAAGAGTGCCATGCCCGAAGGTTATGTAC
AGGAAAGAACTATATTTTTCAAAGATGACGGGAACTACAAGACACGTGCTGAAGTCAAGTTTGAAGGTGA
TACCCTTGTTAATAGAATCGAGTTAAAAGGTATTGATTTTAAAGAAGATGGAAACATTCTTGGACACAAA
TTGGAATACAACTATAACTCACACAATGTATACATCATGGCAGACAAACAAAAGAATGGAATCAAAGTTA
ACTTCAAAATTAGACACAACATTGAAGATGGAAGCGTTCAACTAGCAGACCATTATCAACAAAATACTCC
AATTGGCGATGGCCCTGTCCTTTTACCAGACAACCATTACCTGTCCACACAATCTGCCCTTTCGAAAGAT
CCCAACGAAAAGAGAGACCACATGGTCCTTCTTGAGTTTGTAACAGCTGCTGGGATTACACATGGCATGG
ATGAACTATACAAAGCTGCAAACGACGAAAACTACGCTTTAGTAGCTTAATAATCTAGACACTGATAGTG
CTAGTGTAGATCACTACTAGAGCCAGGCATCAAATAAAACGAAAGGCTCAGTCGAAAGACTGGGCCTTTC
GTTTTATCTGTTGTTTGTCGGTGAACGCTCTCTACTAGAGTCACACTGGCTCACCTTCGGGTGGGCCTTT
CTGCGTTTATACCCGGGTACTAGAGGTCCGGCAAAAAAGGGCAAGGTGTCACCACCCTGCCCTTTTTCTT
TAAAACCGAAAAGATTACTTCGCGTTATGCAGGCTTCCTCGCTCACTGACTCGCTGCGCTCGGTCGTTCG
GCTGCGGCGAGCGGTATCAGCTCACTCAAAGGCGGTAATACGGTTATCCACAGAATCAGGGGATAACGCA
GGAAAGAACATGTGAGCAAAAGGCCAGCAAAAGGCCAGGAACCGTAAAAAGGCCGCGTTGCTGGCGTTTT
TCCACAGGCTCCGCCCCCCTGACGAGCATCACAAAAATCGACGCTCAAGTCAGAGGTGGCGAAACCCGAC
AGGACTATAAAGATACCAGGCGTTTCCCCCTGGAAGCTCCCTCGTGCGCTCTCCTGTTCCGACCCTGCCG
CTTACCGGATACCTGTCCGCCTTTCTCCCTTCGGGAAGCGTGGCGCTTTCTCATAGCTCACGCTGTAAGT
ATCTCAGTTCGGTGTAGGTCGTTCGCTCCAAGCTGGGCTGTGTGCACGAACCCCCCGTTCAGCCCGACCG
CTGCGCCTTATCCGGTAACTATCGTCTTGAGTCCAACCCGGTAAGACACGACTTATCGCCACTGGCAGCA
GCCACTGGTAACAGGATTAGCAGAGCGAGGTATGTAGGCGGTGCTACAGAGTTCTTGAAGTGGTGGCCTA
ACTACGGCTACACTAGAAGAACAGTATTTGGTATCTGCGCTCTGCTGAAGCCAGTTACCTTCGGAAAAAG
AGTTGGTAGCTCTTGATCCGGCAAACAAACCACCGCTGGTAGCGGTGGTTTTTTTGTTTGCAAGCAGCAG
ATTACGCGCAGAAAAAAAGGATCTCAAGAAGATCCTTTGATCTTTTCTACGGGGTCAGACGCTCAGTGGA
ACGAAAACTCACGTTAAGGGATTTTGGTCATGAGATTATCAAAAAGGATCTTCACCTAGATCCTTTTAAA
TTAAAAATGAAGTTTTAAATCAATCTAAAGTATATATGAGTAAACTTGGTCTGACAGCTCGAGGCTTGGA
TTCTCACCAATAAAAAACGCCCGGCGGCAACCGAGCGTTCTGAACAAATCCAGATGGAGTTCTGAGGTCA
TTACTGGATCTATCAACAGGAGTCCAAGCGAGCTCGATATCAAATTACGCCCCGCCCTGCCACTCATCGC
AGTACTGTTGTAATTCATTAAGCATTCTGCCGACATGGAAGCCATCACAAACGGCATGATGAACCTGAAT
CGCCAGCGGCATCAGCACCTTGTCGCCTTGCGTATAATATTTGCCCATGGTGAAAACGGGGGCGAAGAAG
TTGTCCATATTGGCCACGTTTAAATCAAAACTGGTGAAACTCACCCAGGGATTGGCTGAGACGAAAAACA
TATTCTCAATAAACCCTTTAGGGAAATAGGCCAGGTTTTCACCGTAACACGCCACATCTTGCGAATATAT
GTGTAGAAACTGCCGGAAATCGTCGTGGTATTCACTCCAGAGCGATGAAAACGTTTCAGTTTGCTCATGG
AAAACGGTGTAACAAGGGTGAACACTATCCCATATCACCAGCTCACCGTCTTTCATTGCCATACGAAATT
CCGGATGAGCATTCATCAGGCGGGCAAGAATGTGAATAAAGGCCGGATAAAACTTGTGCTTATTTTTCTT
TACGGTCTTTAAAAAGGCCGTAATATCCAGCTGAACGGTCTGGTTATAGGTACATTGAGCAACTGACTGA
AATGCCTCAAAATGTTCTTTACGATGCCATTGGGATATATCAACGGTGGTATATCCAGTGATTTTTTTCT
CCATTTTAGCTTCCTTAGCTCCTGAAAATCTCGATAACTCAAAAAATACGCCCGGTAGTGATCTTATTTC
ATTATGGTGAAAGTTGGAACCTCTTACGTGCCCGATCAACTCGAGTGCCACCTGACGTCTAAGAAACCAT
TATTATCATGACATTAACCTATAAAAATAGGCGTATCACGAGGCAGAATTTCAGATAAAAAAAATCCTTA
GCTTTCGCTAAGGATGATTTCTGGCTGCAGTTGACGGCTAGCTCAGTCCTAGGTACAGTGCTAGCGGATC
CAAAGAGGAGAAAGAATTCATGAAAAACATAAATGCCGACGACACATACAGAATAATTAATAAAATTAAA
GCGTGTAGAAGCAATAATGATATTAATCAATGCTTATCTGATATGGCTAAAATGGTACATTGTGAATATT
ATTTACTCGCGTTCATTTATCCTCATTCTATGGTTAAATCAGATATTTCAATCCTAGATAATTACCCTAA
AAAATGGAGGCAATATTATGATGACGCTAATTTAATAAAATATGATCCTATAGTAGATTATTCTAACTCC
AATCATTCACCAATTAATTGGAATATATTTGAAAACAATGCTGTAAATAAAAAATCTCCAAATGTAATTA
AAGAAGCGAAAACAGCAGGTCTTATCACTGGGTTTAGTTTCCCTATTCATACGGCTAACAATGGCTTCGG
AATGCTTAGTTTTGCACATTCAGAAAAAGACAACTATATAGATAGTTTATTTTTACATGCGTGTATGAAC
ATACCATTAATTGTTCCTTCTCTAGTTGATAATTATCGAAAAATAAATATAGCAAATAATAAATCAAACA
ACGATTTAACCAAAAGAGAAAAAGAATGTTTAGCGTGGGCATGCGAAGGAAAAAGCTCTTGGGATATTTC
AAAAATATTAGGTTGCAGTGAGCGTACTGTCACTTTCCATTTAACCAATGCGCAAATGAAACTCAATACA
ACAAACCGCTGCCAAAGTATTTCTAAAGCAATTTTAACAGGAGCAATTGATTGCCCATACTTTAAAAATT
AATAAGCGGCCGCCACTGATAGTGCTAGTGTAGATCACTACTAGAGCCAGGCATCAAATAAAACGAAAGG
CTCAGTCGAAAGACTGGGCCTTTCGTTTTATCTGTTGTTTGTCGGTGAACGCTCTCTACTAGAGTCACAC
TGGCTCACCTTCGGGTGGGCCTTTCTGCGTTTATAGGTACCTACTAGAGAGGTTCTGTTAAGTAACTGAA
CCCAATGTCGTTAGTGACGCTTACCTCTTAAGAGGTCACTGACCTAACAAAGCTTACCTGTAGGATCGTA
CAGGTTTACGCAAGAAAATGGTTTGTTATAGTCGAATAAAACTAGTTCACACAGGACTAGCAT
Features (pLannotate 1.2.2; 14 found; start..end, strand, type, name):
      1..714     +  CDS            hfriFP: hfriFP is a fluorescent protein published in 2013, derived from Herbaspirillum frisingense.
    715..747     +  CDS            ssrA tag (LVA): C-terminal peptide that mediates degradation in bacteria through the ClpXP and ClpAP proteases (McGinness et al., 2006) mutant LVA variant that confers accelerated degradation under some conditions (Andersen et al., 1998)
    801..872     +  terminator     rrnB T1 terminator: transcription terminator T1 from the E. coli rrnB gene
    888..915     +  terminator     T7Te terminator: phage T7 early transcription terminator
    937..994     +  terminator     his operon terminator: This putative transcriptin terminator from the E. coli his operon has a 2-bp deletion introduced during synthesis. Its efficiency has not been determined.
   1189..1777    -  rep_origin     ori: high-copy-number ColE1/pMB1/pBR322/pUC origin of replication
   1960..2054    -  terminator     lambda t0 terminator: transcription terminator from phage lambda
   2078..2734    -  CDS            cat: CAT_ECOLX - Experimental evidence at protein level: Swiss-Prot protein existence level 1. This enzyme is an effector of chloramphenicol resistance in bacteria. From Escherichia coli. This protein is used as a marker in many commonly used cloning vectors, such as pACYC184.
   2735..2832    -  promoter       cat promoter: promoter of the E. coli cat gene encoding chloramphenicol acetyltransferase
   2918..2961    -  terminator     bacterial terminator: putative bacterial transcription terminator
   2971..2995    +  promoter       J23119(SpeI) promoter (fragment): bacterial promoter (Registry of Standard Biological Parts BBa J23119) modified to end with an SpeI site
   3030..3779    +  CDS            luxR: LUXR_ALIFS - Experimental evidence at protein level: Swiss-Prot protein existence level 1. Transcriptional activator of the bioluminescence operon. Binds to the OHHL autoinducer. From Aliivibrio fischeri (Vibrio fischeri).
   3835..3906    +  terminator     rrnB T1 terminator: transcription terminator T1 from the E. coli rrnB gene
   3922..3949    +  terminator     T7Te terminator: phage T7 early transcription terminator
