[The description below was written by a language model from this plasmid's Addgene catalogue record and pLannotate feature annotations shown in this document.]
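Description:
BC-A1-011 is a synthetic biology plasmid built on the pSB1C3 backbone from the Registry of Standardized Biological Parts and intended for use in E. coli. It replicates from a high-copy ColE1/pUC-type origin and is selected with chloramphenicol through a cat gene driven by its own promoter. The backbone is insulated by several transcription terminators (lambda t0, a his operon terminator and a further putative bacterial terminator) flanking the cloning region. The catalogue lists a total size of 4131 bp, while the sequenced record used for annotation is 4123 nt, a small difference the record does not explain.

The roughly 2.1 kb insert, assembled by Gibson cloning, is a two-unit quorum-sensing receiver circuit. In the first unit, the strong constitutive Anderson promoter BBa_J23100 and the RBS BBa_B0034 drive luxR(G2F), described as a hypersensitive mutant of the Aliivibrio fischeri transcriptional activator that binds the acyl-homoserine lactone autoinducer. This unit ends in an rrnB T1/T7Te double terminator. In the second unit, the LuxR-responsive pLux promoter and the weak RBS BBa_B0033 control GFP fused to an ssrA LVA degradation tag, which targets the reporter to ClpXP/ClpAP proteolysis and shortens its lifetime. A second double terminator follows.

The automated annotation labels the promoter as a J23119 fragment and the reporter as hfriFP. These are probably similarity-based calls for J23100 and GFP, and pLux and the RBSs are not annotated at all. The plasmid belongs to a teaching toolbox of modular variants used to explore how promoter strength, RBS strength and regulator sensitivity shape inducible gene expression.
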