Addgene plasmid #78699: BC-A1-011
Purpose: A strong promoter drives the expression of a hypersensitive luxR mutant, which regulates expression of LVA-tagged GFP under the control of a weak RBS.
Depositing lab: Brian Chow. Depositing organization: University of Pennsylvania. Publication: Toolbox for Exploring Modular Gene Regulation in Synthetic Biology Training. Magaraci MS, Bermudez JG, Yogish D, Pak DH, Mollov V, Tycko J, Issadore D, Mannickarottu SG, Chow BY. ACS Synth Biol. 2016 Apr 25. 10.1021/acssynbio.6b00057 PubMed 27111289.
Backbone
  Vector backbone: pSB1C3
  Backbone manufacturer: Registry of Standardized Biological Parts
  Backbone size w/o insert (bp): 2047
  Total vector size (bp): 4131
  Vector type: Synthetic Biology
Growth in bacteria
  Bacterial resistance: Chloramphenicol, 25 μg/mL
  Growth temperature: 37°C
  Growth strain: NEB Turbo
  Growth instructions: Reporter gene expression can also be assayed at room temperature (~25C).
  Copy number: High Copy
Gene/Insert
  Gene/Insert name: BBa_J23100-BBa_B0034-luxR(G2F)-Terminator-pLux-BBa_B0033-GFP(LVA)-Terminator
  Species: Synthetic
  Insert size (bp): 2084
  Cloning method: Gibson Cloning
  Sequencing primers: 5′ tgccacctgacgtctaagaa (VF2); 3′ attaccgcctttgagtgagc (VR)
Terms and licenses: Academic/Nonprofit Terms; Industry Terms: Not Available to Industry
How to cite: BC-A1-011 was a gift from Brian Chow (Addgene plasmid # 78699 ; http://n2t.net/addgene:78699 ; RRID:Addgene_78699)
